Addgene plasmid #239079: pGP-pcDNA3.1 Puro-CAG-Positron2
Purpose: Mammalian expression of positive-going voltage sensor
Depositing lab: GENIE Project. Depositing organization: HHMI, Janelia Research Campus. Publication: Optimization of Ace2N based voltage indicators. Eric R. Schreiter, Ahmed Abdelfattah, Jeremy Hasseman, Daniel Reep, Getahun Tsegaye, Arthur Tsang, Ilya Kolb, Allan Wong, Amy Chuong, Jihong Zheng, Ben Arthur, Wyatt Korff, GENIE Project Team. Janelia Figshare 2023 10.25378/janelia.22325446.v1.
Backbone
  Vector backbone: pcDNA3.1
  Vector type: Mammalian Expression
Growth in bacteria
  Bacterial resistance: Ampicillin, 100 μg/mL
  Growth temperature: 37°C
  Growth strain: DH5alpha
  Copy number: High Copy
Gene/Insert
  Gene/Insert name: Positron2 (alt names: Positron2 insert; variant 421.6237)
  Species: Synthetic
  Insert size (bp): 1659
  Mutation: R78K N81D D92N W178F
  Promoter: CAG
  Cloning method: Gibson Cloning
  Sequencing primers: 5′ GGTTCGGCTTCTGGCGTGTGACC; 3′ TTAAAGCAGCGTATCCACAT
Terms and licenses: Academic/Nonprofit Terms; Industry Terms: Not Available to Industry
How to cite: pGP-pcDNA3.1 Puro-CAG-Positron2 was a gift from GENIE Project (Addgene plasmid # 239079 ; http://n2t.net/addgene:239079 ; RRID:Addgene_239079)
