[The description below was written by a language model from this plasmid's Addgene catalogue record and pLannotate feature annotations shown in this document.]
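Description:
pGP-pcDNA3.1 Puro-CAG-Positron2 is a 7.8 kb mammalian expression plasmid built on a pcDNA3.1 backbone and designed to express Positron2, a synthetic, positive-going voltage indicator developed during optimization of Ace2N-based sensors. In E. coli it is maintained at high copy through a ColE1/pUC-type origin and selected with ampicillin via the AmpR β-lactamase cassette. An f1 origin and remnants of a lac promoter/operator region are also present as backbone carry-over.

The sensor is driven by the CAG promoter, annotated here as the CMV immediate-early enhancer, chicken β-actin promoter fragments and the chimeric β-actin/β-globin intron, which spans the numbering origin of the circular sequence. The short "HBB" hit just downstream most likely reflects the β-globin-derived end of this promoter/intron unit rather than a real coding region. The 1,659 bp insert carries the listed substitutions R78K, N81D, D92N and W178F. Its N-terminal part, which precedes the annotated features, was not identified by the automated annotation and presumably corresponds to the rhodopsin voltage-sensing domain implied by the Ace2N lineage. This is followed by a HaloTag domain, which covalently binds chloroalkane-conjugated dye ligands and so would supply the fluorescent readout. A short KCNJ2 (Kir2.1) fragment follows, of the kind commonly used as a membrane-trafficking signal. Transcription terminates at the bGH polyadenylation signal.

A separate SV40 promoter–PuroR–SV40 poly(A) cassette allows puromycin selection of transfected mammalian cells, and a residual ble fragment sits after it. The plasmid is suited to transient or stable expression of the indicator in cultured mammalian cells for optical voltage imaging.
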