Features (pLannotate 1.2.2; 21 found; start..end, strand, type, name):
     53..187     +  CDS            HBB: HBB_COLGU - Experimental evidence at transcript level: Swiss-Prot protein existence level 2. Involved in oxygen transport from the lung to the various peripheral tissues. From Colobus guereza (Mantled guereza) (Eastern black-and-white colobus monkey).
    896..1777    +  CDS            HaloTag®: modified bacterial dehalogenase that forms covalent bonds with chloroalkane derivatives
   1790..1849    +  CDS            KCNJ2 (fragment): KCNJ2_HUMAN - Also known as IRK1. Experimental evidence at protein level: Swiss-Prot protein existence level 1. Probably participates in establishing action potential waveform and excitability of neuronal and muscle tissues. Inward rectifier potassium channels are characterized by a greater tendency to allow potassium to flow into the cell rather than out of it. Their voltage dependence is regulated by the concentration of extracellular potassium; as external potassium is raised, the voltage range of the channel opening shifts to more positive voltages. The inward rectification is mainly due t
   1994..2218    +  polyA_signal   bGH poly(A) signal: bovine growth hormone polyadenylation signal
   2222..2243    +  promoter       SV40 promoter (fragment): SV40 enhancer and early promoter
   2264..2692    +  rep_origin     f1 ori (sequence partly withheld): f1 bacteriophage origin of replication; arrow indicates direction of (+) strand synthesis
   2706..3035    +  promoter       SV40 promoter: SV40 enhancer and early promoter
   3046..3645    +  CDS            PuroR: puromycin N-acetyltransferase; pac from Streptomyces alboniger; confers resistance to puromycin
   3652..3810    +  CDS            ble (fragment): BLE_KLEPN - Experimental evidence at protein level: Swiss-Prot protein existence level 1. Binding protein with a strong affinity to the bleomycin family of antibiotics. Binds to CL990; an antimitotic-antibiotic compound. From Klebsiella pneumoniae.
   3805..3926    +  polyA_signal   SV40 poly(A) signal: SV40 polyadenylation signal
   3999..4015    -  protein_bind   lac operator: The lac repressor binds to the lac operator to inhibit transcription in E. coli. This inhibition can be relieved by adding lactose or isopropyl-β-D-thiogalactopyranoside (IPTG). lac repressor encoded by lacI
   4023..4053    -  promoter       lac promoter: promoter for the E. coli lac operon
   4068..4089    -  protein_bind   CAP binding site: CAP binding activates transcription in the presence of cAMP. E. coli catabolite activator protein
   4102..4194    -  CDS            lacI (fragment): lac repressor; lacI; The lac repressor binds to the lac operator to inhibit transcription in E. coli. This inhibition can be relieved by adding lactose or isopropyl-β-D-thiogalactopyranoside (IPTG).
   4377..4965    -  rep_origin     ori: high-copy-number ColE1/pMB1/pBR322/pUC origin of replication
   5136..5996    -  CDS            AmpR: β-lactamase; bla; confers resistance to ampicillin, carbenicillin, and related antibiotics
   5997..6101    -  promoter       AmpR promoter: bla
   6133..6512    +  enhancer       CMV enhancer: human cytomegalovirus immediate early enhancer
   6514..6637    +  promoter       chicken β-actin promoter (fragment): contains a 21-bp deletion relative to the standard chicken β-actin promoter
   6668..6824    +  promoter       chicken β-actin promoter (fragment): contains a 21-bp deletion relative to the standard chicken β-actin promoter
   6825..49      +  intron         chimeric intron (across the origin): chimera between introns from chicken β-actin and rabbit β-globin
>Addgene plasmid #239079 | pGP-pcDNA3.1 Puro-CAG-Positron2 | addgene full sequence | sequence record 478621 | Addgene NGS Result
CTCTAGAGCCTCTGCTAACCATGTTCATGCCTTCTTCTTTTTCCTACAGCTCCTGGGCAACGTGCTGGTT
ATTGTGCTGTCTCATCATTTTGGCAAAGAATTCCTCGAGGAATTCACTCCTCAGGTGCAGGCTGCCTATC
AGAAGGTGGTGGCTGGTGTGGCCAATGCCCTGGCTCACAAATACCACTGAGATCTGCATGAGCTAGCCGC
CACCATGGCTGACGTGGAAACCGAGACCGGTATGATTGCACAGTGGATTGTCTTTGCTATTATGGCTGCT
GCTGCTATTGCTTTTGGAGTGGCTGTGCACTTTCGGCCTTCAGAGCTGAAGAGCGCATACTATATCAACA
TTGCCATCTGCACTATCGCCGCTACCGCTTACTATGCAATGGCCGTGAACTACCAGGACCTGACAATGAA
TGGTGAAAGGCAGGTGGTCTACGCAAAATATATTGACTGGGTGCTGACCACACCACTGCTCCTGCTCAAC
CTCATCGTCATGACCAAGATGGGCGGAGTGATGATTTCTTGGGTCATCGGCGCAGACATTTTCATGATCG
TGTTTGGTATTCTGGGCGCCTTCGAGGATGAACACAAGTTCAAATGGGTGTACTTTATCGCTGGATGTGT
GATGCAGGCAGTCCTGACATACGGGATGTATAACGCCACTTGGAAAGACGATCTGAAGAAAAGCCCCGAG
TACCATAGCTCCTATGTCAGTCTGCTCGTCTTCCTGTCAATCCTCTTCGTGTTTTATCCTGTCGTGTGGG
CTTTCGGGTCTGGTAGTGGCGTGCTGTCCGTCGACAATGAGGCCATTCTCATGGGAATCCTGGATGTGCT
CGCTAAGCCACTGTTTGGAATGGGGTGCCTCATTGCCCATGAGACTATCTTCAAGATCGGTACCGGCTTT
CCATTCGACCCCCATTATGTGGAAGTCCTGGGCGAGCGCATGCACTACGTCGATGTTGGTCCGCGCGATG
GCACCCCTGTGCTGTTCCTGCACGGTAACCCGACCTCCTCCTACGTGTGGCGCAACATCATCCCGCATGT
TGCACCGACCCATCGCTGCATTGCTCCAGACCTGATCGGTATGGGCAAATCCGACAAACCAGACCTGGGT
TATTTCTTCGACGACCACGTCCGCTTCATGGATGCCTTCATCGAAGCCCTGGGTCTGGAAGAGGTCGTCC
TGGTCATTCACGACTGGGGCTCCGCTCTGGGTTTCCACTGGGCCAAGCGCAATCCAGAGCGCGTCAAAGG
TATTGCATTTATGGAGTTCATCCGCCCTATCCCGACCTGGGACGAATGGCCAGAATTTGCCCGCGAGACC
TTCCAGGCCTTCCGCACCACCGACGTCGGCCGCAAGCTGATCATCGATCAGAACGTTTTTATCGAGGGTA
CGCTGCCGATGGGTGTCGTCCGCCCGCTGACTGAAGTCGAGATGGACCATTACCGCGAGCCGTTCCTGAA
TCCTGTTGACCGCGAGCCACTGTGGCGCTTCCCAAACGAGCTGCCAATCGCCGGTGAGCCAGCGAACATC
GTCGCGCTGGTCGAAGAATACATGGACTGGCTGCACCAGTCCCCTGTCCCGAAGCTGCTGTTCTGGGGCA
CCCCAGGCGTTCTGATCCCACCGGCCGAAGCCGCTCGCCTGGCCAAAAGCCTGCCTAACTGCAAGGCTGT
GGACATCGGCCCGGGTCTGAATCTGCTGCAAGAAGACAACCCGGACCTGATCGGCAGCGAGATCGCGCGC
TGGCTGTCGACGCTCGAGATTTCCGGCGAGCCAACCACTAAGAGCAGGATCACCAGCGAGGGCGAGTACA
TCCCCCTGGACCAGATCGACATCAACGTGTTCTGCTACGAGAACGAGGTGTAATGAAAGCTTCGTACCGA
GCTCGGATCCACTAGTCCAGTGTGGTGGAATTCTGCAGATATCCAGCACAGTGGCGGCCGCTCGAGTCTA
GAGGGCCCGTTTAAACCCGCTGATCAGCCTCGACTGTGCCTTCTAGTTGCCAGCCATCTGTTGTTTGCCC
CTCCCCCGTGCCTTCCTTGACCCTGGAAGGTGCCACTCCCACTGTCCTTTCCTAATAAAATGAGGAAATT
GCATCGCATTGTCTGAGTAGGTGTCATTCTATTCTGGGGGGTGGGGTGGGGCAGGACAGCAAGGGGGAGG
ATTGGGAAGACAATAGCAGGCATGCTGGGGATGCGGTGGGCTCTATGGCTTCTGAGGCGGAAAGAACCAG
CTGGGGCTCTAGGGGGTATCCCC
[124 nt withheld, positions 2264-2387]
C
[91 nt withheld, positions 2389-2479]
A
[49 nt withheld, positions 2481-2529]
CCTTTGACGTTGGAGTCCACGTTCTTT
[37 nt withheld, positions 2557-2593]
ACCCTATCTCGGTCTATTCTTTTGATTTATAAGGGATTTTGCCGATTTCGGCCTATTGGTTAAAAAATGA
GCTGATTTAACAAAAATTTAACGCGAATTAATTCTGTGGAATGTGTGTCAGTTAGGGTGTGGAAAGTCCC
CAGGCTCCCCAGCAGGCAGAAGTATGCAAAGCATGCATCTCAATTAGTCAGCAACCAGGTGTGGAAAGTC
CCCAGGCTCCCCAGCAGGCAGAAGTATGCAAAGCATGCATCTCAATTAGTCAGCAACCATAGTCCCGCCC
CTAACTCCGCCCATCCCGCCCCTAACTCCGCCCAGTTCCGCCCATTCTCCGCCCCATGGCTGACTAATTT
TTTTTATTTATGCAGAGGCCGAGGCCGCCTCTGCCTCTGAGCTATTCCAGAAGTAGTGAGGAGGCTTTTT
TGGAGGCCTAGGCTTTTGCAAAAAGCTCCCGCATGACCGAGTACAAGCCCACGGTGCGCCTCGCCACCCG
CGACGACGTCCCCAGGGCCGTACGCACCCTCGCCGCCGCGTTCGCCGACTACCCCGCCACGCGCCACACC
GTCGATCCGGACCGCCACATCGAGCGGGTCACCGAGCTGCAAGAACTCTTCCTCACGCGCGTCGGGCTCG
ACATCGGCAAGGTGTGGGTCGCGGACGACGGCGCCGCGGTGGCGGTCTGGACCACGCCGGAGAGCGTCGA
AGCGGGGGCGGTGTTCGCCGAGATCGGCCCGCGCATGGCCGAGTTGAGCGGTTCCCGGCTGGCCGCGCAG
CAACAGATGGAAGGCCTCCTGGCGCCGCACCGGCCCAAGGAGCCCGCGTGGTTCCTGGCCACCGTCGGCG
TCTCGCCCGACCACCAGGGCAAGGGTCTGGGCAGCGCCGTCGTGCTCCCCGGAGTGGAGGCGGCCGAGCG
CGCCGGGGTGCCCGCCTTCCTGGAGACCTCCGCGCCCCGCAACCTCCCCTTCTACGAGCGGCTCGGCTTC
ACCGTCACCGCCGACGTCGAGGTGCCCGAAGGACCGCGCACCTGGTGCATGACCCGCAAGCCCGGTGCCT
GATTCGAAATGACCGACCAAGCGACGCCCAACCTGCCATCACGAGATTTCGATTCCACCGCCGCCTTCTA
TGAAAGGTTGGGCTTCGGAATCGTTTTCCGGGACGCCGGCTGGATGATCCTCCAGCGCGGGGATCTCATG
CTGGAGTTCTTCGCCCACCCCAACTTGTTTATTGCAGCTTATAATGGTTACAAATAAAGCAATAGCATCA
CAAATTTCACAAATAAAGCATTTTTTTCACTGCATTCTAGTTGTGGTTTGTCCAAACTCATCAATGTATC
TTATCATGTCTGTATACCGTCGACCTCTAGCTAGAGCTTGGCGTAATCATGGTCATAGCTGTTTCCTGTG
TGAAATTGTTATCCGCTCACAATTCCACACAACATACGAGCCGGAAGCATAAAGTGTAAAGCCTGGGGTG
CCTAATGAGTGAGCTAACTCACATTAATTGCGTTGCGCTCACTGCCCGCTTTCCAGTCGGGAAACCTGTC
GTGCCAGCTGCATTAATGAATCGGCCAACGCGCGGGGAGAGGCGGTTTGCGTATTGGGCGCTCTTCCGCT
TCCTCGCTCACTGACTCGCTGCGCTCGGTCGTTCGGCTGCGGCGAGCGGTATCAGCTCACTCAAAGGCGG
TAATACGGTTATCCACAGAATCAGGGGATAACGCAGGAAAGAACATGTGAGCAAAAGGCCAGCAAAAGGC
CAGGAACCGTAAAAAGGCCGCGTTGCTGGCGTTTTTCCATAGGCTCCGCCCCCCTGACGAGCATCACAAA
AATCGACGCTCAAGTCAGAGGTGGCGAAACCCGACAGGACTATAAAGATACCAGGCGTTTCCCCCTGGAA
GCTCCCTCGTGCGCTCTCCTGTTCCGACCCTGCCGCTTACCGGATACCTGTCCGCCTTTCTCCCTTCGGG
AAGCGTGGCGCTTTCTCATAGCTCACGCTGTAGGTATCTCAGTTCGGTGTAGGTCGTTCGCTCCAAGCTG
GGCTGTGTGCACGAACCCCCCGTTCAGCCCGACCGCTGCGCCTTATCCGGTAACTATCGTCTTGAGTCCA
ACCCGGTAAGACACGACTTATCGCCACTGGCAGCAGCCACTGGTAACAGGATTAGCAGAGCGAGGTATGT
AGGCGGTGCTACAGAGTTCTTGAAGTGGTGGCCTAACTACGGCTACACTAGAAGAACAGTATTTGGTATC
TGCGCTCTGCTGAAGCCAGTTACCTTCGGAAAAAGAGTTGGTAGCTCTTGATCCGGCAAACAAACCACCG
CTGGTAGCGGTGGTTTTTTTGTTTGCAAGCAGCAGATTACGCGCAGAAAAAAAGGATCTCAAGAAGATCC
TTTGATCTTTTCTACGGGGTCTGACGCTCAGTGGAACGAAAACTCACGTTAAGGGATTTTGGTCATGAGA
TTATCAAAAAGGATCTTCACCTAGATCCTTTTAAATTAAAAATGAAGTTTTAAATCAATCTAAAGTATAT
ATGAGTAAACTTGGTCTGACAGTTACCAATGCTTAATCAGTGAGGCACCTATCTCAGCGATCTGTCTATT
TCGTTCATCCATAGTTGCCTGACTCCCCGTCGTGTAGATAACTACGATACGGGAGGGCTTACCATCTGGC
CCCAGTGCTGCAATGATACCGCGAGACCCACGCTCACCGGCTCCAGATTTATCAGCAATAAACCAGCCAG
CCGGAAGGGCCGAGCGCAGAAGTGGTCCTGCAACTTTATCCGCCTCCATCCAGTCTATTAATTGTTGCCG
GGAAGCTAGAGTAAGTAGTTCGCCAGTTAATAGTTTGCGCAACGTTGTTGCCATTGCTACAGGCATCGTG
GTGTCACGCTCGTCGTTTGGTATGGCTTCATTCAGCTCCGGTTCCCAACGATCAAGGCGAGTTACATGAT
CCCCCATGTTGTGCAAAAAAGCGGTTAGCTCCTTCGGTCCTCCGATCGTTGTCAGAAGTAAGTTGGCCGC
AGTGTTATCACTCATGGTTATGGCAGCACTGCATAATTCTCTTACTGTCATGCCATCCGTAAGATGCTTT
TCTGTGACTGGTGAGTACTCAACCAAGTCATTCTGAGAATAGTGTATGCGGCGACCGAGTTGCTCTTGCC
CGGCGTCAATACGGGATAATACCGCGCCACATAGCAGAACTTTAAAAGTGCTCATCATTGGAAAACGTTC
TTCGGGGCGAAAACTCTCAAGGATCTTACCGCTGTTGAGATCCAGTTCGATGTAACCCACTCGTGCACCC
AACTGATCTTCAGCATCTTTTACTTTCACCAGCGTTTCTGGGTGAGCAAAAACAGGAAGGCAAAATGCCG
CAAAAAAGGGAATAAGGGCGACACGGAAATGTTGAATACTCATACTCTTCCTTTTTCAATATTATTGAAG
CATTTATCAGGGTTATTGTCTCATGAGCGGATACATATTTGAATGTATTTAGAAAAATAAACAAATAGGG
GTTCCGCGCACATTTCCCCGAAAAGTGCCACCTGACGTCGACATTGATTATTGACTAGTTATTAATAGTA
ATCAATTACGGGGTCATTAGTTCATAGCCCATATATGGAGTTCCGCGTTACATAACTTACGGTAAATGGC
CCGCCTGGCTGACCGCCCAACGACCCCCGCCCATTGACGTCAATAATGACGTATGTTCCCATAGTAACGC
CAATAGGGACTTTCCATTGACGTCAATGGGTGGAGTATTTACGGTAAACTGCCCACTTGGCAGTACATCA
AGTGTATCATATGCCAAGTACGCCCCCTATTGACGTCAATGACGGTAAATGGCCCGCCTGGCATTATGCC
CAGTACATGACCTTATGGGACTTTCCTACTTGGCAGTACATCTACGTATTAGTCATCGCTATTACCATGG
TCGAGGTGAGCCCCACGTTCTGCTTCACTCTCCCCATCTCCCCCCCCTCCCCACCCCCAATTTTGTATTT
ATTTATTTTTTAATTATTTTGTGCAGCGATGGGGGCGGGGGGGGGGGGGGGGCGCGCCAGGGGGGGGGGG
GGGGGGGGGGGGGGGGGGGGGGGGGGGGGGGGGGGGGGGGGGGAGGGGCGGGGCGGGGCGAGGCGGAGAG
GTGCGGCGGCAGCCAATCAGAGCGGCGCGCTCCGAAAGTTTCCTTTTATGGCGAGGCGGCGGCGGCGGCG
GCCCTATAAAAAGCGAAGCGCGCGGCGGGCGGGAGTCGCTGCGCGCTGCCTTCGCCCCGTGCCCCGCTCC
GCCGCCGCCTCGCGCCGCCCGCCCCGGCTCTGACTGACCGCGTTACTCCCACAGGTGAGCGGGCGGGACG
GCCCTTCTCCTCCGGGCTGTAATTAGCGCTTGGTTTAATGACGGCTTGTTTCTTTTCTGTGGCTGCGTGA
AAGCCTTGAGGGGCTCCGGGAGGGCCCTTTGTGCGGGGGGAGCGGCTCGGGGGGTGCGTGCGTGTGTGTG
TGCGTGGGGAGCGCCGCGTGCGGCTCCGCGCTGCCCGGCGGCTGTGAGCGCTGCGGGCGCGGCGCGGGGC
TTTGTGCGCTCCGCAGTGTGCGCGAGGGGAGCGCGGCCGGGGGCGGTGCCCCGCGGTGCGGGGGGGGCTG
CGAGGGGAACAAAGGCTGCGTGCGGGGTGTGTGCGTGGGGGGGTGAGCAGGGGGTGTGGGCGCGTCGGTC
GGGCTGCAACCCCCCCTGCACCCCCCTCCCCGAGTTGCTGAGCACGGCCCGGCTTCGGGTGCGGGGCTCC
GTACGGGGCGTGGCGCGGGGCTCGCCGTGCCGGGCGGGGGGTGGCGGCAGGTGGGGGTGCCGGGCGGGGC
GGGGCCGCCTCGGGCCGGGGAGGGCTCGGGGGAGGGGCGCGGCGGCCCCCGGAGCGCCGGCGGCTGTCGA
GGCGCGGCGAGCCGCAGCCATTGCCTTTTATGGTAATCGTGCGAGAGGGCGCAGGGACTTCCTTTGTCCC
AAATCTGTGCGGAGCCGAAATCTGGGAGGCGCCGCCGCACCCCCTCTAGCGGGCGCGGGGCGAAGCGGTG
CGGCGCCGGCAGGAAGGAAATGGGCGGGGAGGGCCTTCGTGCGTCGCCGCGCCGCCGTCCCCTTCTCCCT
CTCCAGCCTCGGGGCTGTCCGCGGGGGGACGGCTGCCTTCGGGGGGGACGGGGCAGGGCGGGGTTCGGCT
TCTGGCGTGTGACCGGCGG
