>Addgene plasmid #239079 | pGP-pcDNA3.1 Puro-CAG-Positron2 | depositor partial sequence | sequence record 469593 | Positron2 insert
ATGGCTGACGTGGAAACCGAGACCGGTATGATTGCACAGTGGATTGTCTTTGCTATTATGGCTGCTGCTG
CTATTGCTTTTGGAGTGGCTGTGCACTTTCGGCCTTCAGAGCTGAAGAGCGCATACTATATCAACATTGC
CATCTGCACTATCGCCGCTACCGCTTACTATGCAATGGCCGTGAACTACCAGGACCTGACAATGAATGGT
GAAAGGCAGGTGGTCTACGCAAAATATATTGACTGGGTGCTGACCACACCACTGCTCCTGCTCAACCTCA
TCGTCATGACCAAGATGGGCGGAGTGATGATTTCTTGGGTCATCGGCGCAGACATTTTCATGATCGTGTT
TGGTATTCTGGGCGCCTTCGAGGATGAACACAAGTTCAAATGGGTGTACTTTATCGCTGGATGTGTGATG
CAGGCAGTCCTGACATACGGGATGTATAACGCCACTTGGAAAGACGATCTGAAGAAAAGCCCCGAGTACC
ATAGCTCCTATGTCAGTCTGCTCGTCTTCCTGTCAATCCTCTTCGTGTTTTATCCTGTCGTGTGGGCTTT
CGGGTCTGGTAGTGGCGTGCTGTCCGTCGACAATGAGGCCATTCTCATGGGAATCCTGGATGTGCTCGCT
AAGCCACTGTTTGGAATGGGGTGCCTCATTGCCCATGAGACTATCTTCAAGATCGGTACCGGCTTTCCAT
TCGACCCCCATTATGTGGAAGTCCTGGGCGAGCGCATGCACTACGTCGATGTTGGTCCGCGCGATGGCAC
CCCTGTGCTGTTCCTGCACGGTAACCCGACCTCCTCCTACGTGTGGCGCAACATCATCCCGCATGTTGCA
CCGACCCATCGCTGCATTGCTCCAGACCTGATCGGTATGGGCAAATCCGACAAACCAGACCTGGGTTATT
TCTTCGACGACCACGTCCGCTTCATGGATGCCTTCATCGAAGCCCTGGGTCTGGAAGAGGTCGTCCTGGT
CATTCACGACTGGGGCTCCGCTCTGGGTTTCCACTGGGCCAAGCGCAATCCAGAGCGCGTCAAAGGTATT
GCATTTATGGAGTTCATCCGCCCTATCCCGACCTGGGACGAATGGCCAGAATTTGCCCGCGAGACCTTCC
AGGCCTTCCGCACCACCGACGTCGGCCGCAAGCTGATCATCGATCAGAACGTTTTTATCGAGGGTACGCT
GCCGATGGGTGTCGTCCGCCCGCTGACTGAAGTCGAGATGGACCATTACCGCGAGCCGTTCCTGAATCCT
GTTGACCGCGAGCCACTGTGGCGCTTCCCAAACGAGCTGCCAATCGCCGGTGAGCCAGCGAACATCGTCG
CGCTGGTCGAAGAATACATGGACTGGCTGCACCAGTCCCCTGTCCCGAAGCTGCTGTTCTGGGGCACCCC
AGGCGTTCTGATCCCACCGGCCGAAGCCGCTCGCCTGGCCAAAAGCCTGCCTAACTGCAAGGCTGTGGAC
ATCGGCCCGGGTCTGAATCTGCTGCAAGAAGACAACCCGGACCTGATCGGCAGCGAGATCGCGCGCTGGC
TGTCGACGCTCGAGATTTCCGGCGAGCCAACCACTAAGAGCAGGATCACCAGCGAGGGCGAGTACATCCC
CCTGGACCAGATCGACATCAACGTGTTCTGCTACGAGAACGAGGTGTAA
